Addgene plasmid #33248: pcDNA3.1/FGFR2myc
Depositing lab: Claudio Basilico & Alka Mansukhani. Depositing organization: NYU Grossman School of Medicine. Publication: Signaling by fibroblast growth factors (FGF) and fibroblast growth factor receptor 2 (FGFR2)-activating mutations blocks mineralization and induces apoptosis in osteoblasts. Mansukhani A, Bellosta P, Sahni M, Basilico C. J Cell Biol. 2000 Jun 12. 149(6):1297-308. 10.1083/jcb.149.6.1297 PubMed 10851026.
Backbone
  Vector backbone: pcDNA3.1
  Backbone manufacturer: Invitrogen
  Backbone size w/o insert (bp): 5400
  Vector type: Mammalian Expression
Growth in bacteria
  Bacterial resistance: Ampicillin, 100 μg/mL
  Growth temperature: 37°C
  Growth strain: DH5alpha
  Copy number: High Copy
Gene/Insert
  Gene/Insert name: FGFR2
  Species: M. musculus (mouse)
  Insert size (bp): 3070
  Mutation: KpnI site introduced at stop codon of FGFR2 to be inframe with myc-his from pcDNA3 backbone
  GenBank ID: M86441
  Entrez Gene: Fgfr2 (a.k.a. Bek, Fgfr-2, Fgfr-7, Fgfr2b, Fgfr7, KGFR, KGFRTr, svs)
  Promoter: CMV
  Tag / fusion protein: Myc (C terminal on insert); His (C terminal on insert)
  Cloning method: Restriction Enzyme; 5′ cloning site NotI (not destroyed); 3′ cloning site KpnI (not destroyed)
  Sequencing primers: 5′ T7; 3′ BGH-Rev
Terms and licenses: Academic/Nonprofit Terms; Industry Terms: Not Available to Industry
How to cite: pcDNA3.1/FGFR2myc was a gift from Claudio Basilico & Alka Mansukhani (Addgene plasmid # 33248 ; http://n2t.net/addgene:33248 ; RRID:Addgene_33248)
