[The description below was written by a language model from this plasmid's Addgene catalogue record.]
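Description:
pcDNA3.1/FGFR2myc is a mammalian expression plasmid built on the Invitrogen pcDNA3.1 backbone (about 5.4 kb without insert) that carries the mouse fibroblast growth factor receptor 2 (Fgfr2) coding sequence as an insert of roughly 3.07 kb. It is maintained in E. coli as a high-copy plasmid under ampicillin selection. The record does not list any mammalian selection marker or other backbone features, and no feature table is provided, so details beyond the catalogue fields cannot be confirmed here.

The FGFR2 cDNA was inserted by restriction cloning between NotI at the 5′ end and KpnI at the 3′ end, both sites being retained. Expression is driven by the CMV promoter, a strong constitutive promoter for transient or stable expression in a wide range of mammalian cells. A KpnI site was engineered at the position of the FGFR2 stop codon, which removes termination and places the receptor in frame with the myc and His tag sequences supplied by the vector. The product is therefore full-length FGFR2 with C-terminal Myc and polyhistidine tags, allowing detection or immunoprecipitation with anti-Myc antibodies and, in principle, metal-affinity capture, while distinguishing the transfected receptor from endogenous FGFR2. The listed sequencing primers (T7 upstream, BGH reverse downstream) imply that the insert is flanked by a T7 promoter site and the bovine growth hormone polyadenylation region.

The associated publication concerns FGF signalling and FGFR2-activating mutations in osteoblasts, where such signalling blocks mineralization and induces apoptosis. No activating mutation is recorded for this plasmid, so it appears to express the tagged receptor with an otherwise unaltered sequence, suited to studies of receptor signalling in cultured cells.
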