>Addgene plasmid #33248 | pcDNA3.1/FGFR2myc | addgene partial sequence | sequence record 41244 | BGH-rev 5'-TAGAAGGCACAGTCGAGG-3'
AGCTGGAGACGTTTAACTCAATGATGATGATGATGATGGTCGACGGCGCTATTCAGATCCTCTTCTGAGA
TGAGTTTTTGTTCGGGCCCAAGCTTGGTACCTGTTTTAACACTGCCGTTTATGTGTGGATACTGAGGCAG
ACAGGGTTCATAAGGCATGGGGTCTGGAGAAAACACAGAATCGTCCCCTGAAGAACAAGAGCTCCTTGTG
TCGGGGTAACTAGGAGAATACTGTTCGAGAGGCTGGGTGAGATCCAAGTATTCCTCATTGGTTGTGAGAG
TCAGAATTCGATCCAAGTCTTCGACCAACTGCTTGAATGTGGGTCTCTGTGAGGGTACAGCATGCCAGCA
ATCCCTCATCATCATGTACAGTTCATTGGTGCAGTTGGTGGGCTTGTCCATCCTGTGTCCCTCTTTGAGC
AGCTTAAAAAGTTCCTCCACGGGAATCCCTGGGTAGGGTGAGCCCCCTAAAGTAAAGATCTCCCACATTA
ACACCCCGAAGGACCAGACATCGCTCTGATGAGTGTAAACTCTATCAAAAAGGGCTTCAGGAGCCATCCA
CTTGACTGGAAGTCGCCCATTTGTGGTCTTTTTATAGTAGTCTATGTTGTTGATATCCCTGGCCAGGCCA
AAGTCTGCTATCTTCATCACATTGTTTTCTGTTACCAACACGTTTCTGGCAGCCAAATCTCGATGGATAC
ATTTTTGGGAAGCCAAGTACTCCATGCCTCTAGCCAGCTGGTAGGTGCAGGACACCAAGTCCTTGAAGGT
CATCTGCTCCTCGGGGACACGGTTAATGTCATAGGAGTACTCCATGCCAGGTGGCCTCCGGGCTCGGA
